Addgene plasmid #16614: FDXR KO-2A
Depositing lab: Bert Vogelstein. Depositing organization: Johns Hopkins University and School of Medicine. Publication: Ferredoxin reductase affects p53-dependent, 5-fluorouracil-induced apoptosis in colorectal cancer cells. Hwang PM, Bunz F, Yu J, Rago C, Chan TA, Murphy MP, Kelso GF, Smith RA, Kinzler KW, Vogelstein B. Nat Med. 2001 Oct . 7(10):1111-7. 10.1038/nm1001-1111 PubMed 11590433.
Backbone
  Vector backbone: pFredA
  Backbone manufacturer: Vogelstein Lab
  Backbone size w/o insert (bp): 3838
  Vector type: Mammalian Expression
Growth in bacteria
  Bacterial resistance: Ampicillin, 100 μg/mL
  Growth temperature: 37°C
  Growth strain: DH5alpha
  Copy number: High Copy
Gene/Insert
  Gene/Insert name: FDXR knockout (alt name: FDXR)
  Species: H. sapiens (human)
  Insert size (bp): 4200
  Mutation: 5' targeting element
  Entrez Gene: FDXR (a.k.a. ADR, ADXR, ANOA)
  Cloning method: Restriction Enzyme; 5′ cloning site Xba1 (not destroyed); 3′ cloning site EcoRI (not destroyed)
  Sequencing primers: 5′ T3; 3′ T7
Terms and licenses: Academic/Nonprofit Terms; Industry Terms: Not Available to Industry
Depositor comments: 4.2 kb 5' targeting element (up to +1527). See author's map for more information.
How to cite: FDXR KO-2A was a gift from Bert Vogelstein (Addgene plasmid # 16614 ; http://n2t.net/addgene:16614 ; RRID:Addgene_16614)
