[The description below was written by a language model from this plasmid's Addgene catalogue record.]
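Description:
FDXR KO-2A is a gene-targeting construct component built in the pFredA backbone, a roughly 3.8 kb laboratory-made vector catalogued as a mammalian expression type. It is maintained in E. coli as a high-copy plasmid under ampicillin selection. The record gives no feature table, so the origin of replication, any mammalian selection marker and any promoter elements carried by pFredA are not stated. The listed T3 and T7 sequencing primers indicate that these phage promoter sites flank the cloning region.

The insert is a 4.2 kb fragment of human genomic DNA from the FDXR locus, which encodes ferredoxin reductase (also known as adrenodoxin reductase). It was cloned by restriction digestion between XbaI and EcoRI sites, both of which remain intact. The depositor describes the fragment as the 5' targeting element, extending up to position +1527 of the gene. It therefore serves as the upstream homology arm of a knockout design, not as an expressed open reading frame. In homologous recombination strategies, such an arm is paired with a 3' homology arm on either side of a selectable cassette, so that recombination in the target cell replaces or disrupts part of the endogenous gene. Whether this plasmid also carries a 3' arm or a selection cassette is not stated, and the depositor refers users to the author's map for details.

The associated publication concerns the role of ferredoxin reductase in p53-dependent, 5-fluorouracil-induced apoptosis in colorectal cancer cells. This suggests the construct was made for targeted disruption of FDXR alleles in human colorectal cancer cell lines.
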