>Addgene plasmid #16614 | FDXR KO-2A | addgene partial sequence | sequence record 23021 | 16614 with T7
GGCCCCTGAGTGACTATCATCCTGATCGACAAGACCGGCTTCCATCCGAGTACGTGCTCGCTCGATGCGA
TGTTTCGCTTGGTGGTCGAATGGGCAGGTAGCCGGATCAAGCGTATGCAGCCGCCGCATTGCATCAGCCA
TGATGGATACTTTCTCGGCAGGAGCAAGGTGAGATGACAGGAGATCCTGCCCCGGCACTTCGCCCAATAG
CAGCCAGTCCCTTCCCGCTTCAGTGACAACGTCGAGCACAGCTGCGCAAGGAACGCCCGTCGTGGCCAGC
CACGATAGCCGCGCTGCCTCGTCTTGCAGTTCATTCAGGGCACCGGACAGGTCGGTCTTGACAAAAAGAA
CCGGGCGCCCCTGCGCTGACAGCCGGAACACGGCGGCATCAGAGCAGCCGATTGTCTGTTGTGCCCAGTC
ATAGCCGAATAGCCTCTCCACCCAAGCGGCCGGAGAACCTGCGTGCAATCCATCTTGTTCAATCATGCGA
AACGATCCTCATCCTGTCTCTTGATCGATCTTTGCAAAAGCCTAGGCCTCCAAAAAAGCCTCCTCACTAC
TTCTGGAATAGCTCAGAGGCCGAGGCGGCCTCGGCCTCTGCATAAATAAAAAAAATTAGTCAGCCATGGG
GCGGAGAATGGGCGGAACTGGGCGGAGTTAGGGGCGGGATGGGCGGAGTTAGGGGCGGGACTATGGTTGC
TGACTAATTGAGATTGAT
