>Addgene plasmid #16614 | FDXR KO-2A | addgene partial sequence | sequence record 23022 | 16614 with T3
GGCGGCCGCTCTAGACTTGCTTCCTCACCTACACCTGAGGCTCCCCTCCCCTCCCGTCCTCAGTGTGACA
GGGGTGTAAAACGCACATTGGTGGTGAGTGGTCAGTGGCAGGTGGTCAGCTTTGCCTCCCTGGCCAAGCA
CTCCAGGGGGCTTATGTAGACCTGCAAAATGACTTTGTCCTCCTTCATCTTCCCTCCTCTCTCGTCTATC
TTCACTCTATCCCAAACATCCTACATCTCGAGGCTACCCACCTCCTCCGCCTTCTGTAACTTTACCTGCC
TTGCCATGCCCTCCTCACCCATAGCTCCAGTCCTCCGCGCCATTCTGTTCTTTCAGCCTGCCCTCTGCCC
CTCCCCCTTCCCCTGTGAAGGCCAGGGTCTCAAGGCTTTCAGTGTCTGCCTCGGCAGGAAGGGCCCCAAG
CCAAGGCTACAGGTTCTACTTGAGACTCCACATCAGACTTTGGGACAGAGTAGAGAGGGGATACCCAGGT
TAACTGAGACGTGAGACAGTTGCCTAGCTCTGGAGAGGCTTGGAGTGTCCGTGGAGAGACAAGAGAAAGG
ATGGATATCTTAATTATACACACACACACAGATGCTTGAAATGTAGGGTGACCAACTGGCCTGGACTGCC
CAGGACAAGGGGCTTCAGCGCTAAGCTGGAAGTTCTTGGGAAACTGGGATGAGTTGGTCACTCTGCTGAA
AAGTGACCCGTGCATGCTTCCCAGGCAACACGGATGAAAGAGCTAATTACAATAATGTGGGCAGCGTGAG
CCGAGGCAGGTGGGGTCAATCAGAAACTGTTTCCTGGGCCGGAAGCCCAGGTGGCTCATGTCTGTAATCC
AGAA
